>Addgene plasmid #221013 | pMMS22L-siR3 | addgene full sequence | sequence record 441013 | Addgene NGS Result
AACAAAATATTAACGCTTACAATTTCCATTCGCCATTCAGGCTGCGCAACTGTTGGGAAGGGCGATCGGT
GCGGGCCTCTTCGCTATTACGCCAGCTGGCGAAAGGGGGATGTGCTGCAAGGCGATTAAGTTGGGTAACG
CCAGGGTTTTCCCAGTCACGACGTTGTAAAACGACGGCCAGTGCCAAGCTGATCTATACATTGAATCAAT
ATTGGCAATTAGCCATATTAGTCATTGGTTATATAGCATAAATCAATATTGGCTATTGGCCATTGCATAC
GTTGTATCTATATCATAATATGTACATTTATATTGGCTCATGTCCAATATGACCGCCATGTTGACATTGA
TTATTGACTAGTTATTAATAGTAATCAATTACGGGGTCATTAGTTCATAGCCCATATATGGAGTTCCGCG
TTACATAACTTACGGTAAATGGCCCGCCTGGCTGACCGCCCAACGACCCCCGCCCATTGACGTCAATAAT
GACGTATGTTCCCATAGTAACGCCAATAGGGACTTTCCATTGACGTCAATGGGTGGAGTATTTACGGTAA
ACTGCCCACTTGGCAGTACATCAAGTGTATCATATGCCAAGTCCGCCCCCTATTGACGTCAATGACGGTA
AATGGCCCGCCTGGCATTATGCCCAGTACATGACCTTACGGGACTTTCCTACTTGGCAGTACATCTACGT
ATTAGTCATCGCTATTACCATGGTGATGCGGTTTTGGCAGTACACCAATGGGCGTGGATAGCGGTTTGAC
TCACGGGGATTTCCAAGTCTCCACCCCATTGACGTCAATGGGAGTTTGTTTTGGCACCAAAATCAACGGG
ACTTTCCAAAATGTCGTAATAACCCCGCCCCGTTGACGCAAATGGGCGGTAGGCGTGTACGGTGGGAGGT
CTATATAAGCAGAGCTCGTTTAGTGAACCGTCAGAATTTTGTAATACGACTCACTATAGGGCGGCCGGGA
ATTCGTCGACTGGATCCGGTACCGAGGAGATCTGCCGCCGCGATCGCCATGGAGAACTGTTCTGCTGCAT
CGACGTTCCTGACTGACAGCTTAGAGCTGGAGCTGGGGACGGAATGGTGCAAACCTCCTTACTTTTCTTG
TGCTGTTGACAACAGAGGAGGAGGAAAACATTTTTCTGGAGAATCCTACCTCTGCAGCGGAGCCCTTAAG
CGATTGATTTTGAATCTTGACCCTTTACCAACTAATTTTGAAGAAGATACCTTGGAAATATTTGGCATTC
AGTGGGTTACTGAAACAGCATTAGTGAATTCATCTAGAGAACTCTTTCATTTATTCAGGCAACAACTGTA
CAACTTGGAAACCTTGTTACAGTCCAGTTGTGATTTTGGGAAGGTATCAACTCTACACTGCAAAGCAGAC
AATATTAGGCAGCAGTGTGTACTATTTCTCCATTATGTTAAAGTTTTCATCTTCAGGTATCTGAAAGTAC
AGAATGCTGAGAGTCATGTTCCTGTCCATCCTTATGAGGCTTTGGAGGCTCAGCTTCCCTCAGTGTTGAT
TGATGAGCTTCATGGATTACTCTTGTATATTGGACACCTATCTGAACTTCCCAGTGTTAATATAGGAGCA
TTTGTAAATCAAAACCAGATTAAGCTTTTTCCACCGTCATGGCATTTATTACATCTCCACTTGGATATAC
ATTGGCTGGTGCTAGAAATTCTTTACATGCTGGGTGAAAAATTGAAACAAGTTGTATATGGTCATCAGTT
TATGAATCTGGCAAGTGACAATTTAACCAACATCAGCCTATTTGAAGAACATTGTGAAACTCTCCTTTGT
GATTTAATAAGCCTGTCACTCAACAGGTACGACAAGGTTAGGTCTTCTGAATCATTAATGAGTGACCAGT
GTCCATGTTTATGCATTAAAGAATTATGGGTTCTACTTATTCATCTTCTAGACCACAGAAGTAAATGGTT
TGTCTCGGAATCATTTTGGAACTGGTTGAATAAACTACTTAAAACACTGCTTGAAAAATCAAGTGACCGA
AGAAGATCCTCTATGCCTGTAATCCAGTCCAGGGATCCATTAGGTTTTAGTTGGTGGATTATTACTCATG
TAGCATCATTTTACAAGTTTGATCGCCATGGAGTACCAGATGAAATGAGAAAAGTGGAATCAAATTGGAA
CTTTGTAGAAGAACTGCTGAAAAAGTCCATCAGTGTTCAGGGTGTCATTCTAGAAGAACAATTACGAATG
TATCTTCACTGTTGTTTGACACTTTGTGATTTCTGGGAGCCAAACATTGCAATTGTTACCATTTTATGGG
AATATTATAGTAAGAACCTGAATAGTTCCTTCAGTATTTCTTGGCTTCCTTTTAAAGGCCTTGCTAATAC
CATGAAGTCACCCTTGTCTATGCTTGAAATGGTGAAAACGTGTTGCTGTGACAAACAAGATCAGGAACTA
TATAAATCCAGCAGTAGTTATACTATTTTTCTTTGTATTCTGGCAAAAGTTGTTAAAAAAGCAATGAAGA
GCAATGGCCCTCATCCTTGGAAACAAGTCAAAGGAAGAATATATTCAAAATTCCATCAAAAAAGAATGGA
AGAACTAACTGAAGTTGGTCTACAGAACTTTTTTAGCCTTTTTCTACTGTTAGCAGCTGTTGCAGAGGTA
GAAGATGTTGCAAGTCATGTTTTAGACCTCCTGAATTTCCTCAAGCCTGCTTTTGTAACGTCTCAGAGAG
CCCTCATTTGGAAGGGTCACATGGCCTTCCTCTTGATGTATGCCCAGAAAAATCTGGACATTGGTGTTTT
GGCTGAGAAATTTTCATGTGCTTTCCGGGAGAAAGCAAAGGAATTCTTGGTGTCTAAGAATGAGGAAATG
GTACAGAGACAGACTATCTGGACCCTTCTTTCCATATACATTGATGGTGTTCAAGAAGTGTTTGAGACCA
GCTATTGCTTGTATCCTTCCCATGAAAAACTGCTTAATGATGGATTTAGTATGCTTCTGCGAGCATGTCG
AGAATCTGAACTTAGGACAGTATTGAGCTTCCTACAAGCTGTTCTGGCCAGAATCAGGAGTATGCATCAA
CAATTGTGTCAGGAACTTCAAAGGGACAATGTGGACCTATTTGTACAGTCTTCATTATCGGCTAAAGAGC
GCCACCTTGCTGCAGTTGCCAGTGCACTGTGGAGACATTTCTTTTCATTTTTGAAGAGTCAGAGAATGTC
ACAGGTAGTGCCTTTCTCACAACTTGCGGATGCAGCTGCAGACTTTACTTTGCTAGCAATGGACATGCCA
AGCACAGCTCCATCAGATTTTCAGCCTCAGCCAGTTATATCAATTATTCAACTTTTTGGTTGGGATGATA
TCATCTGCCCTCAAGTTGTAGCAAGATATTTAAGTCATGTCCTACAAAATAGCACATTATGTGAAGCACT
TTCTCATTCAGGCTATGTATCTTTTCAAGCCTTAACCGTAAGATCATGGATTCGTTGTGTTTTGCAAATG
TATATTAAAAACCTCTCTGGGCCTGATGATTTGCTCATAGATAAAAATCTGGAAGAGGCAGTTGAAAAAG
AGTACATGAAACAGTTGGTCAAACTGACAAGATTACTATTTAATCTCTCAGAAGTAAAGAGTATTTTCTC
AAAGGCCCAAGTTGAATATTTATCCATCTCAGAAGACCCTAAAAAAGCACTTGTTCGATTCTTTGAGGCT
GTTGGTGTAACTTACGGGAACGTCCAGACACTTTCTGATAAATCTGCCATGGTCACAAAGTCCTTGGAAT
ACCTTGGTGAAGTATTAAAATATATTAAGCCTTATTTGGGAAAAAAAGTTTTCAGTGCAGGGCTGCAGCT
GACTTATGGAATGATGGGAATTCTTGTGAAATCATGGGCACAAATCTTTGCCACTTCTAAAGCCCAAAAA
TTACTATTCCGGATCATAGATTGTTTACTGCTGCCACATGCAGTATTACAGCAAGAGAAGGAACTGCCTG
CACCTATGTTGTCAGCAATTCAGAAAAGTCTTCCTTTGTATCTCCAGGGCATGTGTATCGTGTGTTGTCA
ATCTCAAAATCCGAATGCCTATTTGAATCAATTGCTAGGGAATGTTATTGAGCAGTATATTGGGCGATTT
CTTCCAGCTTCACCATATGTTTCAGATCTTGGACAACATCCTGTTTTGCTGGCATTGAGAAACACAGCCA
CTATTCCACCAATATCATCTCTAAAGAAATGCATTGTGCAAGTCATAAGGAAATCCTACCTTGAGTATAA
GGGGTCCTCACCTCCTCCTCGCTTAGCATCCATTCTGGCCTTCATCCTCCAACTCTTCAAGGAAACTAAC
ACAGACATTTATGAAGTTGAACTACTCCTCCCTGGCATTTTAAAATGCTTGGTGTTAGTCAGTGAACCAC
AAGTTAAAAGGCTGGCCACAGAGAACCTGCAATACATGGTAAAAGCCTGCCAAGTGGGGTCAGAAGAAGA
ACCTTCCTCCCAGCTGACTTCTGTGTTTAGGCAGTTTATCCAGGATTATGGTATGAGGTACTATTACCAG
GTTTACAGCATTTTAGAAACAGTAGCAACATTGGACCAGCAGGTTGTCATCCACTTGATTTCTACCCTTA
CTCAGTCTCTGAAGGATTCAGAGCAGAAATGGGGCCTTGGCAGGAATATAGCACAAAGGGAAGCCTATAG
CAAACTTTTGTCTCACCTTGGACAGATGGGACAAGATGAGATGCAGAGACTGGAAAATGATAATACTACG
CGTACGCGGCCGCTCGAGCAGAAACTCATCTCAGAAGAGGATCTGGCAGCAAATGATATCCTGGATTACA
AGGATGACGACGATAAGGTTTAAACGGCCGGCCGCGGTCATAGCTGTTTCCTGAACAGATCCCGGGTGGC
ATCCCTGTGACCCCTCCCCAGTGCCTCTCCTGGCCCTGGAAGTTGCCACTCCAGTGCCCACCAGCCTTGT
CCTAATAAAATTAAGTTGCATCATTTTGTCTGACTAGGTGTCCTTCTATAATATTATGGGGTGGAGGGGG
GTGGTATGGAGCAAGGGGCAAGTTGGGAAGACAACCTGTAGGGCCTGCGGGGTCTATTGGGAACCAAGCT
GGAGTGCAGTGGCACAATCTTGGCTCACTGCAATCTCCGCCTCCTGGGTTCAAGCGATTCTCCTGCCTCA
GCCTCCCGAGTTGTTGGGATTCCAGGCATGCATGACCAGGCTCAGCTAATTTTTGTTTTTTTGGTAGAGA
CGGGGTTTCACCATATTGGCCAGGCTGGTCTCCAACTCCTAATCTCAGGTGATCTACCCACCTTGGCCTC
CCAAATTGCTGGGATTACAGGCGTGAACCACTGCTCCCTTCCCTGTCCTTCTGATTTTAAAATAACTATA
CCAGCAGGAGGACGTCCAGACACAGCATAGGCTACCTGGCCATGCCCAACCGGTGGGACATTTGAGTTGC
TTGCTTGGCACTGTCCTCTCATGCGTTGGGTCCACTCAGTAGATGCCTGTTGAATTGGGTACGCGGCCAG
CGGCGAGCGGTATCAGCTCACTCAAAGGCGGTAATACGGTTATCCACAGAATCAGGGGATAACGCAGGAA
AGAACATGTGAGCAAAAGGCCAGCAAAAGGCCAGGAACCGTAAAAAGGCCGCGTTGCTGGCGTTTTTCCA
TAGGCTCCGCCCCCCTGACGAGCATCACAAAAATCGACGCTCAAGTCAGAGGTGGCGAAACCCGACAGGA
CTATAAAGATACCAGGCGTTTCCCCCTGGAAGCTCCCTCGTGCGCTCTCCTGTTCCGACCCTGCCGCTTA
CCGGATACCTGTCCGCCTTTCTCCCTTCGGGAAGCGTGGCGCTTTCTCATAGCTCACGCTGTAGGTATCT
CAGTTCGGTGTAGGTCGTTCGCTCCAAGCTGGGCTGTGTGCACGAACCCCCCGTTCAGCCCGACCGCTGC
GCCTTATCCGGTAACTATCGTCTTGAGTCCAACCCGGTAAGACACGACTTATCGCCACTGGCAGCAGCCA
CTGGTAACAGGATTAGCAGAGCGAGGTATGTAGGCGGTGCTACAGAGTTCTTGAAGTGGTGGCCTAACTA
CGGCTACACTAGAAGAACAGTATTTGGTATCTGCGCTCTGCTGAAGCCAGTTACCTTCGGAAAAAGAGTT
GGTAGCTCTTGATCCGGCAAACAAACCACCGCTGGTAGCGGTGGTTTTTTTGTTTGCAAGCAGCAGATTA
CGCGCAGAAAAAAAGGATCTCAAGAAGATCCTTTGATCTTTTCTACGGGGTCTGACGCTCAGTGGAACGA
AAACTCACGTTAAGGGATTTTGGTCATGAGATTATCAAAAAGGATCTTCACCTAGATCCTTTTAAATTAA
AAATGAAGTTTTAAATCAATCTAAAGTATATATGAGTAACCTGAGGCTATGGCAGGGCCTGCCGCCCCGA
CGTTGGCTGCGAGCCCTGGGCCTTCACCCGAACTTGGGGGGTGGGGTGGGGAAAAGGAAGAAACGCGGGC
GTATTGGCCCCAATGGGGTCTCGGTGGGGTATCGACAGAGTGCCAGCCCTGGGACCGAACCCCGCGTTTA
TGAACAAACGACCCAACACCGTGCGTTTTATTCTGTCTTTTTATTGCCGTCATAGCGCGGGTTCCTTCCG
GTATTGTCTCCTTCCGTGTTTCAGTTAGCCTCCCCCTAGGGTGGGCGAAGAACTCCAGCATGAGATCCCC
GCGCTGGAGGATCATCCAGCCGGCGTCCCGGAAAACGATTCCGAAGCCCAACCTTTCATAGAAGGCGGCG
GTGGAATCGAAATCTCGTGATGGCAGGTTGGGCGTCGCTTGGTCGGTCATTTCGAACCCCAGAGTCCCGC
TCAGAAGAACTCGTCAAGAAGGCGATAGAAGGCGATGCGCTGCGAATCGGGAGCGGCGATACCGTAAAGC
ACGAGGAAGCGGTCAGCCCATTCGCCGCCAAGCTCTTCAGCAATATCACGGGTAGCCAACGCTATGTCCT
GATAGCGATCCGCCACACCCAGCCGGCCACAGTCGATGAATCCAGAAAAGCGGCCATTTTCCACCATGAT
ATTCGGCAAGCAGGCATCGCCATGGGTCACGACGAGATCCTCGCCGTCGGGCATGCTCGCCTTGAGCCTG
GCGAACAGTTCGGCTGGCGCGAGCCCCTGATGCTCTTCGTCCAGATCATCCTGATCGACAAGACCGGCTT
CCATCCGAGTACGTGCTCGCTCGATGCGATGTTTCGCTTGGTGGTCGAATGGGCAGGTAGCCGGATCAAG
CGTATGCAGCCGCCGCATTGCATCAGCCATGATGGATACTTTCTCGGCAGGAGCAAGGTGAGATGACAGG
AGATCCTGCCCCGGCACTTCGCCCAATAGCAGCCAGTCCCTTCCCGCTTCAGTGACAACGTCGAGCACAG
CTGCGCAAGGAACGCCCGTCGTGGCCAGCCACGATAGCCGCGCTGCCTCGTCTTGCAGTTCATTCAGGGC
ACCGGACAGGTCGGTCTTGACAAAAAGAACCGGGCGCCCCTGCGCTGACAGCCGGAACACGGCGGCATCA
GAGCAGCCGATTGTCTGTTGTGCCCAGTCATAGCCGAATAGCCTCTCCACCCAAGCGGCCGGAGAACCTG
CGTGCAATCCATCTTGTTCAATCATGCGAAACGATCCTCATCCTGTCTCTTGATCGATCTTTGCAAAAGC
CTAGGCCTCCAAAAAAGCCTCCTCACTACTTCTGGAATAGCTCAGAGGCCGAGGCGGCCTCGGCCTCTGC
ATAAATAAAAAAAATTAGTCAGCCATGGGGCGGAGAATGGGCGGAACTGGGCGGAGTTAGGGGCGGGATG
GGCGGAGTTAGGGGCGGGACTATGGTTGCTGACTAATTGAGATGCATGCTTTGCATACTTCTGCCTGCTG
GGGAGCCTGGGGACTTTCCACACCTGGTTGCTGACTAATTGAGATGCATGCTTTGCATACTTCTGCCTGC
TGGGGAGCCTGGGGACTTTCCACACCCTAACTGACACACATTCCACAGCTGGTTCTTTCCGCCTCAGGAC
TCTTCCTTTTTCAATATTATTGAAGCATTTATCAGGGTTATTGTCTCATGAGCGGATACATATTTGAATG
TATTTAGAAAAATAAACAAATAGGGGTTCCGCGCACATTTCCCCGAAAAGTGCCACCTG
[124 nt withheld, positions 8180-8303]
CGCCGA
[86 nt withheld, positions 8310-8395]
A
[49 nt withheld, positions 8397-8445]
CCTTTGACGTTGGAGTCCACGTTCTTT
[37 nt withheld, positions 8473-8509]
ACCCTATCTCGGTCTATTCTTTTGATTTATAAGGGATTTTGCCGATTTCGGCCTATTGGTTAAAAAATGA
GCTGATTTAACAAAAATTTAACGCGAATTTT
Features (pLannotate 1.2.2; 15 found; start..end, strand, type, name):
     29..183     -  CDS            lacZα (fragment): LacZα fragment of β-galactosidase; lacZ fragment
    343..722     +  enhancer       CMV enhancer: human cytomegalovirus immediate early enhancer
    724..923     +  promoter       CMV promoter: human cytomegalovirus (CMV) immediate early promoter
    952..970     +  promoter       T7 promoter: promoter for bacteriophage T7 RNA polymerase
   1029..4757    +  CDS            MMS22L: MMS22_HUMAN - Also known as C6orf167. Experimental evidence at protein level: Swiss-Prot protein existence level 1. Component of the MMS22L-TONSL complex, a complex that stimulates the recombination-dependent repair of stalled or collapsed replication forks. The MMS22L-TONSL complex is required to maintain genome integrity during DNA replication by promoting homologous recombination-mediated repair of replication fork-associated double- strand breaks. It may act by mediating the assembly of RAD51 filaments on ssDNA. From Homo sapiens (Human).
   4824..4848    +  CDS            3xFLAG (fragment): three tandem FLAG® epitope tags
   4894..5516    +  polyA_signal   hGH poly(A) signal: human growth hormone polyadenylation signal
   5665..6253    -  rep_origin     ori: high-copy-number ColE1/pMB1/pBR322/pUC origin of replication
   6475..6491    +  polyA_signal   bGH poly(A) signal (fragment): bovine growth hormone polyadenylation signal
   6582..6629    -  polyA_signal   HSV TK poly(A) signal: herpes simplex virus thymidine kinase polyadenylation signal (Cole and Stacy, 1985)
   6688..6840    -  CDS            ble (fragment): BLE_KLEPN - Experimental evidence at protein level: Swiss-Prot protein existence level 1. Binding protein with a strong affinity to the bleomycin family of antibiotics. Binds to CL990; an antimitotic-antibiotic compound. From Klebsiella pneumoniae.
   6861..7655    -  CDS            NeoR/KanR: aminoglycoside phosphotransferase from Tn5; aph(3')-II (or nptII); confers resistance to neomycin, kanamycin, and G418 (Geneticin®)
   7690..8047    -  promoter       SV40 promoter: SV40 enhancer and early promoter
   8049..8153    -  promoter       AmpR promoter: bla
   8180..25      +  rep_origin     f1 ori (across the origin) (sequence partly withheld): f1 bacteriophage origin of replication; arrow indicates direction of (+) strand synthesis
