[The description below was written by a language model from this plasmid's Addgene catalogue record and pLannotate feature annotations shown in this document.]
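Description:
pMMS22L-siR3 is an 8.6 kb mammalian expression plasmid built on the commercial pCMV6-Entry backbone and carrying the full-length human MMS22L open reading frame (also known as C6orf167), about 3.7 kb. The coding sequence is driven by the human cytomegalovirus immediate-early enhancer and promoter, with a T7 promoter lying between the CMV promoter and the ORF, and transcripts are terminated by the human growth hormone polyadenylation signal. The backbone supplies C-terminal myc and Flag epitope tags. The automated annotation picks up only a single FLAG-type match just downstream of the ORF and does not flag the myc epitope, although the catalogue entry lists both. The insert contains a short cluster of silent nucleotide changes within an siRNA target site, so the encoded protein is unchanged while the transcript escapes knockdown by that siRNA.

Propagation in E. coli relies on a high-copy ColE1/pUC-type origin, and an f1 origin is also present. A single Tn5 NeoR/KanR cassette, preceded by both a bacterial bla promoter and the SV40 early promoter and followed by the HSV TK poly(A) signal, provides kanamycin resistance in bacteria and G418 selection in mammalian cells. Small lacZα, ble and bGH poly(A) fragments are backbone remnants. The record notes that the plasmid is extremely unstable in bacteria, requires a copy-number-control host strain, and should have its ORF re-sequenced after each preparation.

MMS22L is a component of the MMS22L-TONSL complex, which promotes homologous recombination-mediated repair of stalled or collapsed replication forks. The design suits complementation experiments in which endogenous MMS22L is depleted by siRNA and the tagged, resistant version is re-expressed for rescue, detection or immunoprecipitation.
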