Addgene plasmid #221013: pMMS22L-siR3
Purpose: mammalian expression vector of myc-Flag tagged MMS22L siRNA resistant
Depositing lab: Daniel Durocher. Depositing organization: Sinai Health System. Publication: The MMS22L-TONSL complex mediates recovery from replication stress and homologous recombination. O'Donnell L, Panier S, Wildenhain J, Tkach JM, Al-Hakim A, Landry MC, Escribano-Diaz C, Szilard RK, Young JT, Munro M, Canny MD, Kolas NK, Zhang W, Harding SM, Ylanko J, Mendez M, Mullin M, Sun T, Habermann B, Datti A, Bristow RG, Gingras AC, Tyers MD, Brown GW, Durocher D. Mol Cell. 2010 Nov 24;40(4):619-31. doi: 10.1016/j.molcel.2010.10.024. Epub 2010 Nov 4. PubMed 21055983.
Backbone
  Vector backbone: pCMV6-Entry
  Backbone manufacturer: Origene
  Backbone size w/o insert (bp): 4880
  Total vector size (bp): 8610
  Vector type: Mammalian Expression
  Selectable markers: Neomycin (select with G418)
Growth in bacteria
  Bacterial resistance: Kanamycin, 50 μg/mL
  Growth temperature: 30°C
  Growth strain: CopyCutter
  Growth instructions: EXTREMELY UNSTABLE IN BACTERIA. Must be propagated in CopyCutter EPI400 E. coli cells. See additional instructions. It is recommended to sequence entire ORF after each prep.
  Copy number: Unknown
Gene/Insert
  Gene/Insert name: MMS22L (alt name: C16orf167)
  Species: H. sapiens (human)
  Insert size (bp): 3730
  Mutation: silent mutations MMS22L: 5'-aaAacGtgTtgCtgTgaC-3' to confer siRNA resistance
  GenBank ID: NM_198468.2
  Entrez Gene: MMS22L (a.k.a. C6orf167, dJ39B17.2)
  Promoter: CMV
  Tag / fusion protein: myc (C terminal on backbone); Flag (C terminal on backbone)
  Cloning method: Unknown
  Sequencing primers: 5′ cgcaaatgggcggtaggcgtg
Terms and licenses: Academic/Nonprofit Terms; Industry Terms: Not Available to Industry
How to cite: pMMS22L-siR3 was a gift from Daniel Durocher (Addgene plasmid # 221013 ; http://n2t.net/addgene:221013 ; RRID:Addgene_221013)
